>Addgene plasmid #105076 | pNXgate32-3HA | addgene full sequence | sequence record 203463 | Addgene NGS Result
CCATTCGCCATTCAGGCTGCGCAACTGTTGGGAAGGGCGATCGGTGCGGGCCTCTTCGCTATTACGCCAG
CTGGCGAAAGGGGGATGTGCTGCAAGGCGATTAAGTTGGGTAACGCCAGGGTTTTCCCAGTCACGACGTT
GTAAAACGACGGCCAGTGCCAAGCTTTCGCGAGCTCGATATCCTTTTGTTGTTTCCGGGTGTACAATATG
GACTTCCTCTTTTCTGGCAACCAAACCCATACATCGGGATTCCTATAATACCTTCGTTGGTCTCCCTAAC
ATGTAGGTGGCGGAGGGGAGATATACAATAGAACAGATACCAGACAAGACATAATGGGCTAAACAAGACT
ACACCAATTACACTGCCTCATTGATGGTGGTACATAACGAACTAATACTGTAGCCCTAGACTTGATAGCC
ATCATCATATCGAAGTTTCACTACCCTTTTTCCATTTGCCATCTATTGAAGTAATAATAGGCGCATGCAA
CTTCTTTTCTTTTTTTTTCTTTTCTCTCTCCCCCGTTGTTGTCTCACCATATCCGCAATGACAAAAAAAT
GATGGAAGACACTAAAGGAAAAAATTAACGACAAAGACAGCACCAACAGATGTCGTTGTTCCAGAGCTGA
TGAGGGGTATCTCGAAGCACACGAAACTTTTTCCTTCCTTCATTCACGCACACTACTCTCTAATGAGCAA
CGGTATACGGCCTTCCTTCCAGTTACTTGAATTTGAAATAAAAAAAAGTTTGCTGTCTTGCTATCAAGTA
TAAATAGACCTGCAATTATTAATCTTTTGTTTCCTCGTCATTGTTCTCGTTCCCTTTCTTCCTTGTTTCT
TTTTCTGCACAATATTTCAAGCTATACCAAGCATACAATCAACTCGAGATGCAGATTTTCGTCAAGACTT
TGACCGGTAAAACCGGAACATTGGAAGTTGAATCTTCCGATACCATCGACAACGTTAAGTCGAAAATTCA
AGACAAGGAAGGAATCCCTGGTGGGTCGACAAGTTTGTACAAAAAAGCAGGCTCTCCAACCACCATGAAT
TCTATACGAAGTTATTAGGTCTAGAGATCTGTTTAGCTTGCCTCGTCCCCGCCGGGTCACCCGGCCAGCG
ACATGGAGGCCCAGAATACCCTCCTTGACAGTCTTGACGTGCGCAGCTCAGGGGCATGATGTGACTGTCG
CCCGTACATTTAGCCCATACATCCCCATGTATAATCATTTGCATCCATACATTTTGATGGCCGCACGGCG
CGAAGCAAAAATTACGGCTCCTCGCTGCAGACCTGCGAGCAGGGAAACGCTCCCCTCACAGACGCGTTGA
ATTGTCCCCACGCCGCGCCCCTGTAGAGAAATATAAAAGGTTAGGATTTGCCACTGAGGTTCTTCTTTCA
TATACTTCCTTTTAAAATCTTGCTAGGATACAGTTCTCACATCACATCCGAACATAAACAACCATGGGTA
AGGAAAAGACTCACGTTTCGAGGCCGCGATTAAATTCCAACATGGATGCTGATTTATATGGGTATAAATG
GGCTCGCGATAATGTCGGGCAATCAGGTGCGACAATCTATCGATTGTATGGGAAGCCCGATGCGCCAGAG
TTGTTTCTGAAACATGGCAAAGGTAGCGTTGCCAATGATGTTACAGATGAGATGGTCAGACTAAACTGGC
TGACGGAATTTATGCCTCTTCCGACCATCAAGCATTTTATCCGTACTCCTGATGATGCATGGTTACTCAC
CACTGCGATCCCCGGCAAAACAGCATTCCAGGTATTAGAAGAATATCCTGATTCAGGTGAAAATATTGTT
GATGCGCTGGCAGTGTTCCTGCGCCGGTTGCATTCGATTCCTGTTTGTAATTGTCCTTTTAACAGCGATC
GCGTATTTCGTCTCGCTCAGGCGCAATCACGAATGAATAACGGTTTGGTTGATGCGAGTGATTTTGATGA
CGAGCGTAATGGCTGGCCTGTTGAACAAGTCTGGAAAGAAATGCATAAGCTTTTGCCATTCTCACCGGAT
TCAGTCGTCACTCATGGTGATTTCTCACTTGATAACCTTATTTTTGACGAGGGGAAATTAATAGGTTGTA
TTGATGTTGGACGAGTCGGAATCGCAGACCGATACCAGGATCTTGCCATCCTATGGAACTGCCTCGGTGA
GTTTTCTCCTTCATTACAGAAACGGCTTTTTCAAAAATATGGTATTGATAATCCTGATATGAATAAATTG
CAGTTTCATTTGATGCTCGATGAGTTTTTCTAATCAGTACTGACAATAAAAAGATTCTTGTTTTCAAGAA
CTTGTCATTTGTATAGTTTTTTTATATTGTAGTTGTTCTATTTTAATCAAATGTTAGCGTGATTTATATT
TTTTTTCGCCTCGACATCATCTGCCCAGATGCGAAGTTAAGTGCGCAGAAAGTAATATCATGCGTCAATC
GTATGTGAATGCTGGTCGCTATACTGCTGTCGATTCGATACTAACGCCGCCATCCAGTGTCGAAAACGAG
CTCCCGGGTACCCAGCTTTCTTGTACAAAGTGGTTGGTGGTGGCGGATACCCATACGATGTTCCTGACTA
TGCGGGCTATCCCTATGACGTCCCGGACTATGCAGGATCCTATCCATATGACGTTCCAGATTACGCTGCT
CAGTGCTGAGGCGCGCCACTTCTAAATAAGCGAATTTCTTATGATTTATGATTTTTATTATTAAATAAGT
TATAAAAAAAATAAGTGTATACAAATTTTAAAGTGACTCTTAGGTTTTAAAACGAAAATTCTTATTCTTG
AGTAACTCTTTCCTGTAGGTCAGGTTGCTTTCTCAGGTATAGTATGAGGTCGCTCTTATTGACCACACCT
CTACCGGCAGCATGCAAGCTTGGCGTAATCATGGTCATAGCTGTTTCCTGTGTGAAATTGTTATCCGCTC
ACAATTCCACACAACATACGAGCCGGAAGCATAAAGTGTAAAGCCTGGGGTGCCTAATGAGTGAGCTAAC
TCACATTAATTGCGTTGCGCTCACTGCCCGCTTTCCAGTCGGGAAACCTGTCGTGCCAGCTGCATTAATG
AATCGGCCAACGCGCGGGGAGAGGCGGTTTGCGTATTGGGCGCTCTTCCGCTTCCTCGCTCACTGACTCG
CTGCGCTCGGTCGTTCGGCTGCGGCGAGCGGTATCAGCTCACTCAAAGGCGGTAATACGGTTATCCACAG
AATCAGGGGATAACGCAGGAAAGAACATGTGAGCAAAAGGCCAGCAAAAGGCCAGGAACCGTAAAAAGGC
CGCGTTGCTGGCGTTTTTCCATAGGCTCCGCCCCCCTGACGAGCATCACAAAAATCGACGCTCAAGTCAG
AGGTGGCGAAACCCGACAGGACTATAAAGATACCAGGCGTTTCCCCCTGGAAGCTCCCTCGTGCGCTCTC
CTGTTCCGACCCTGCCGCTTACCGGATACCTGTCCGCCTTTCTCCCTTCGGGAAGCGTGGCGCTTTCTCA
TAGCTCACGCTGTAGGTATCTCAGTTCGGTGTAGGTCGTTCGCTCCAAGCTGGGCTGTGTGCACGAACCC
CCCGTTCAGCCCGACCGCTGCGCCTTATCCGGTAACTATCGTCTTGAGTCCAACCCGGTAAGACACGACT
TATCGCCACTGGCAGCAGCCACTGGTAACAGGATTAGCAGAGCGAGGTATGTAGGCGGTGCTACAGAGTT
CTTGAAGTGGTGGCCTAACTACGGCTACACTAGAAGAACAGTATTTGGTATCTGCGCTCTGCTGAAGCCA
GTTACCTTCGGAAAAAGAGTTGGTAGCTCTTGATCCGGCAAACAAACCACCGCTGGTAGCGGTGGTTTTT
TTGTTTGCAAGCAGCAGATTACGCGCAGAAAAAAAGGATCTCAAGAAGATCCTTTGATCTTTTCTACGGG
GTCTGACGCTCAGTGGAACGAAAACTCACGTTAAGGGATTTTGGTCATGAGATTATCAAAAAGGATCTTC
ACCTAGATCCTTTTAAATTAAAAATGAAGTTTTAAATCAATCTAAAGTATATATGAGTAAACTTGGTCTG
ACAGTTACCAATGCTTAATCAGTGAGGCACCTATCTCAGCGATCTGTCTATTTCGTTCATCCATAGTTGC
CTGACTCCCCGTCGTGTAGATAACTACGATACGGGAGGGCTTACCATCTGGCCCCAGTGCTGCAATGATA
CCGCGAGACCCACGCTCACCGGCTCCAGATTTATCAGCAATAAACCAGCCAGCCGGAAGGGCCGAGCGCA
GAAGTGGTCCTGCAACTTTATCCGCCTCCATCCAGTCTATTAATTGTTGCCGGGAAGCTAGAGTAAGTAG
TTCGCCAGTTAATAGTTTGCGCAACGTTGTTGCCATTGCTACAGGCATCGTGGTGTCACGCTCGTCGTTT
GGTATGGCTTCATTCAGCTCCGGTTCCCAACGATCAAGGCGAGTTACATGATCCCCCATGTTGTGCAAAA
AAGCGGTTAGCTCCTTCGGTCCTCCGATCGTTGTCAGAAGTAAGTTGGCCGCAGTGTTATCACTCATGGT
TATGGCAGCACTGCATAATTCTCTTACTGTCATGCCATCCGTAAGATGCTTTTCTGTGACTGGTGAGTAC
TCAACCAAGTCATTCTGAGAATAGTGTATGCGGCGACCGAGTTGCTCTTGCCCGGCGTCAATACGGGATA
ATACCGCGCCACATAGCAGAACTTTAAAAGTGCTCATCATTGGAAAACGTTCTTCGGGGCGAAAACTCTC
AAGGATCTTACCGCTGTTGAGATCCAGTTCGATGTAACCCACTCGTGCACCCAACTGATCTTCAGCATCT
TTTACTTTCACCAGCGTTTCTGGGTGAGCAAAAACAGGAAGGCAAAATGCCGCAAAAAAGGGAATAAGGG
CGACACGGAAATGTTGAATACTCATACTCTTCCTTTTTCAATATTATTGAAGCATTTATCAGGGTTATTG
TCTCATGAGCGGATACATATTTGAATGTATTTAGAAAAATAAACAAATAGGGGTTCCGCGCACATTTCCC
CGAAAAGTGCCACCTGAACGAAGCATCTGTGCTTCATTTTGTAGAACAAAAATGCAACGCGAGAGCGCTA
ATTTTTCAAACAAAGAATCTGAGCTGCATTTTTACAGAACAGAAATGCAACGCGAAAGCGCTATTTTACC
AACGAAGAATCTGTGCTTCATTTTTGTAAAACAAAAATGCAACGCGAGAGCGCTAATTTTTCAAACAAAG
AATCTGAGCTGCATTTTTACAGAACAGAAATGCAACGCGAGAGCGCTATTTTACCAACAAAGAATCTATA
CTTCTTTTTTGTTCTACAAAAATGCATCCCGAGAGCGCTATTTTTCTAACAAAGCATCTTAGATTACTTT
TTTTCTCCTTTGTGCGCTCTATAATGCAGTCTCTTGATAACTTTTTGCACTGTAGGTCCGTTAAGGTTAG
AAGAAGGCTACTTTGGTGTCTATTTTCTCTTCCATAAAAAAAGCCTGACTCCACTTCCCGCGTTTACTGA
TTACTAGCGAAGCTGCGGGTGCATTTTTTCAAGATAAAGGCATCCCCGATTATATTCTATACCGATGTGG
ATTGCGCATACTTTGTGAACAGAAAGTGATAGCGTTGATGATTCTTCATTGGTCAGAAAATTATGAACGG
TTTCTTCTATTTTGTCTCTATATACTACGTATAGGAAATGTTTACATTTTCGTATTGTTTTCGATTCACT
CTATGAATAGTTCTTACTACAATTTTTTTGTCTAAAGAGTAATACTAGAGATAAACATAAAAAATGTAGA
GGTCGAGTTTAGATGCAAGTTCAAGGAGCGAAAGGTGGATGGGTAGGTTATATAGGGATATAGCACAGAG
ATATATAGCAAAGAGATACTTTTGAGCAATGTTTGTGGAAGCGGTATTCGCAATATTTTAGTAGCTCGTT
ACAGTCCGGTGCGTTTTTGGTTTTTTGAAAGTGCGTCTTCAGAGCGCTTTTGGTTTTCAAAAGCGCTCTG
AAGTTCCTATACTTTCTAGAGAATAGGAACTTCGGAATAGGAACTTCAAAGCGTTTCCGAAAACGAGCGC
TTCCGAAAATGCAACGCGAGCTGCGCACATACAGCTCACTGTTCACGTCGCACCTATATCTGCGTGTTGC
CTGTATATATATATACATGAGAAGAACGGCATAGTGCGTGTTTATGCTTAAATGCGTACTTATATGCGTC
TATTTATGTAGGATGAAAGGTAGTCTAGTACCTCCTGTGATATTATCCCATTCCATGCGGGGTATCGTAT
GCTTCCTTCAGCACTACCCTTTAGCTGTTCTATATGCTGCCACTCCTCAATTGGATTAGTCTCATCCTTC
AATGCTATCATTTCCTTTGATATTGGATCATACTAAGAAACCATTATTATCATGACATTAACCTATAAAA
ATAGGCGTATCACGAGGCCCTTTCGTCTCGCGCGTTTCGGTGATGACGGTGAAAACCTCTGACACATGCA
GCTCCCGGAGACGGTCACAGCTTGTCTGTAAGCGGATGCCGGGAGCAGACAAGCCCGTCAGGGCGCGTCA
GCGGGTGTTGGCGGGTGTCGGGGCTGGCTTAACTATGCGGCATCAGAGCAGATTGTACTGAGAGTGCACC
ATAGATCAACGACATTACTATATATATAATATAGGAAGCATTTAATAGAACAGCATCGTAATATATGTGT
ACTTTGCAGTTATGACGCCAGATGGCAGTAGTGGAAGATATTCTTTATTGAAAAATAGCTTGTCACCTTA
CGTACAATCTTGATCCGGAGCTTTTCTTTTTTTGCCGATTAAGAATTAATTCGGTCGAAAAAAGAAAAGG
AGAGGGCCAAGAGGGAGGGCATTGGTGACTATTGAGCACGTGAGTATACGTGATTAAGCACACAAAGGCA
GCTTGGAGTATGTCTGTTATTAATTTCACAGGTAGTTCTGGTCCATTGGTGAAAGTTTGCGGCTTGCAGA
GCACAGAGGCCGCAGAATGTGCTCTAGATTCCGATGCTGACTTGCTGGGTATTATATGTGTGCCCAATAG
AAAGAGAACAATTGACCCGGTTATTGCAAGGAAAATTTCAAGTCTTGTAAAAGCATATAAAAATAGTTCA
GGCACTCCGAAATACTTGGTTGGCGTGTTTCGTAATCAACCTAAGGAGGATGTTTTGGCTCTGGTCAATG
ATTACGGCATTGATATCGTCCAACTGCATGGAGATGAGTCGTGGCAAGAATACCAAGAGTTCCTCGGTTT
GCCAGTTATTAAAAGACTCGTATTTCCAAAAGACTGCAACATACTACTCAGTGCAGCTTCACAGAAACCT
CATTCGTTTATTCCCTTGTTTGATTCAGAAGCAGGTGGGACAGGTGAACTTTTGGATTGGAACTCGATTT
CTGACTGGGTTGGAAGGCAAGAGAGCCCCGAAAGCTTACATTTTATGTTAGCTGGTGGACTGACGCCAGA
AAATGTTGGTGATGCGCTTAGATTAAATGGCGTTATTGGTGTTGATGTAAGCGGAGGTGTGGAGACAAAT
GGTGTAAAAGACTCTAACAAAATAGCAAATTTCGTCAAAAATGCTAAGAAATAGGTTATTACTGAGTAGT
ATTTATTTAAGTATTGTTTGTGCACTTGCCGATCTATGCGGTGTGAAATACCGCACAGATGCGTAAGGAG
AAAATACCGCATCAGGAAATTGTAAGCGTTAATATTTTGTTAAAATTCGCGTTAAATTTTTGTTAAATCA
GCTCATTTTTTAACCAATAGGCCGAAATCGGCAAAATCCCTTATAAATCAAAAGAATAGACCGAGATAGG
GT
[37 nt withheld, positions 7843-7879]
AAAGAACGTGGACTCCAACGTCAAAGG
[49 nt withheld, positions 7907-7955]
T
[91 nt withheld, positions 7957-8047]
G
[124 nt withheld, positions 8049-8172]
Features (pLannotate 1.2.2; 22 found; start..end, strand, type, name):
      4..158     -  CDS            lacZα (fragment): LacZα fragment of β-galactosidase; lacZ fragment
    180..884     +  promoter       ADH1 promoter: S. cerevisiae ADH1; promoter for alcohol dehydrogenase 1
    889..999     +  CDS            ubiquitin (fragment): Saccharomyces cerevisiae ubiquitin
   1009..1033    +  protein_bind   attB1: mutant version of attB; recombination site for the Gateway® BP reaction BP Clonase™
   1120..2476    +  gene           kanMX: yeast selectable marker conferring kanamycin resistance (Wach et al., 1994)
   2530..2554    -  protein_bind   attB2: mutant version of attB; recombination site for the Gateway® BP reaction BP Clonase™
   2568..2657    +  CDS            3xHA: three tandem HA epitope tags
   2690..2877    +  terminator     ADH1 terminator: S. cerevisiae ADH1; transcription terminator for the S. cerevisiae alcohol dehydrogenase 1 (ADH1) gene
   2928..2944    -  protein_bind   lac operator: The lac repressor binds to the lac operator to inhibit transcription in E. coli. This inhibition can be relieved by adding lactose or isopropyl-β-D-thiogalactopyranoside (IPTG). lac repressor encoded by lacI
   2952..2982    -  promoter       lac promoter: promoter for the E. coli lac operon
   2997..3018    -  protein_bind   CAP binding site: CAP binding activates transcription in the presence of cAMP. E. coli catabolite activator protein
   3031..3123    -  CDS            lacI (fragment): lac repressor; lacI; The lac repressor binds to the lac operator to inhibit transcription in E. coli. This inhibition can be relieved by adding lactose or isopropyl-β-D-thiogalactopyranoside (IPTG).
   3306..3894    -  rep_origin     ori: high-copy-number ColE1/pMB1/pBR322/pUC origin of replication
   4065..4925    -  CDS            AmpR: β-lactamase; bla; confers resistance to ampicillin, carbenicillin, and related antibiotics
   4926..5030    -  promoter       AmpR promoter: bla
   5057..6399    -  rep_origin     2μ ori: yeast 2μ plasmid origin of replication
   6467..6502    +  CDS            rop (fragment): Rop protein, which maintains plasmids at low copy number; rop
   6604..6653    +  misc_feature   bom (fragment): basis of mobility region from pBR322
   6792..6939    +  promoter       TRP1 promoter: S. cerevisiae TRP1
   6940..7614    +  CDS            TRP1: phosphoribosylanthranilate isomerase, required for tryptophan biosynthesis; S. cerevisiae TRP1; yeast auxotrophic marker
   7665..7716    +  misc_feature   bom (fragment): basis of mobility region from pBR322
   7744..8172    -  rep_origin     f1 ori (sequence partly withheld): f1 bacteriophage origin of replication; arrow indicates direction of (+) strand synthesis
