[The description below was written by a language model from this plasmid's Addgene catalogue record and pLannotate feature annotations shown in this document.]
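Description:
pNXgate32-3HA is an empty yeast expression backbone that serves as the prey vector in the mating-based split-ubiquitin system, a genetic assay designed for detecting interactions between membrane proteins. It is an E. coli–yeast shuttle plasmid of about 8.2 kb. In bacteria it replicates from a high-copy ColE1/pUC-type origin and is selected through the β-lactamase (AmpR) gene. An f1 origin and remnants of the lac region (lacZα, lac promoter/operator and a lacI fragment) are also present. In Saccharomyces cerevisiae it is maintained episomally by the 2μ origin and selected through the TRP1 auxotrophic marker, which is expressed from its own promoter.

The expression cassette runs from the S. cerevisiae ADH1 promoter to the ADH1 terminator. Directly after the promoter lies a ubiquitin fragment that corresponds to NubG, the N-terminal half of ubiquitin described in the record as the N-terminal tag. This is followed by attB1, a kanMX cassette, attB2 and a 3xHA epitope. The kanMX gene, which confers G418 resistance in yeast, occupies the cloning position as a replaceable stuffer. For in vivo cloning, an open reading frame flanked by the attB1 and attB2 sequences can be recombined into the vector by yeast homologous recombination, displacing kanMX and producing a NubG–prey–3xHA fusion.

In the assay, the NubG-tagged prey is brought together with a bait carrying the C-terminal ubiquitin half by mating the two yeast strains. A bait–prey interaction reconstitutes ubiquitin and triggers a reporter readout. The C-terminal HA tag provides an epitope for detecting the fusion protein. No insert is present in the deposited plasmid.
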