Addgene plasmid #105076: pNXgate32-3HA
Purpose: (Empty Backbone) Yeast mating-based Split Ubiquitin Assay, prey vector for in vivo cloning
Depositing lab: Wolf Frommer. Depositing organization: Eberhard Karls Universitaet Tuebingen. Publication: K+ channel interactions detected by a genetic system optimized for systematic studies of membrane protein interactions. Obrdlik P, El-Bakkoury M, Hamacher T, Cappellaro C, Vilarino C, Fleischer C, Ellerbrok H, Kamuzinzi R, Ledent V, Blaudez D, Sanders D, Revuelta JL, Boles E, Andre B, Frommer WB. Proc Natl Acad Sci U S A. 2004 Aug 17;101(33):12242-7. Epub 2004 Aug 6. 10.1073/pnas.0404467101 PubMed 15299147.
Backbone
  Vector backbone: pNXgate32-3HA
  Vector type: Yeast Expression
  Selectable markers: TRP1 ; G418
  Tag / fusion protein: NubG (N terminal on backbone); 3xHA (C terminal on backbone)
Growth in bacteria
  Bacterial resistance: Ampicillin, 100 μg/mL
  Growth temperature: 37°C
  Growth strain: DH5alpha
  Copy number: High Copy
Gene/Insert
  Gene/Insert name: None
  Tag / fusion protein: NubG (N terminal on backbone); 3xHA (C terminal on backbone)
Terms and licenses: Academic/Nonprofit Terms; Industry Terms: Not Available to Industry
How to cite: pNXgate32-3HA was a gift from Wolf Frommer (Addgene plasmid # 105076 ; http://n2t.net/addgene:105076 ; RRID:Addgene_105076)
